>Addgene plasmid #61840 | pcDNA3-cdc2 (716) | addgene partial sequence | sequence record 103486 | CMV-F 5'-CGCAAATGGGCGGTAGGCGTG-3'
CTATATAAGCAGAGCTCTCTGGCTAACTAGAGAACCCACTGCTTACTGGCTTATCGAAATTAATACGACT
CACTATAGGGAGACCCAAGCTTGGTACCGAGCTCGGATCCGGTGGTGGTGCAAATCAAAGAACTGCTCCT
CAGTGGATGTTGCCTTTACTTCTAGGCCTGTACGGAAGTGTTACTTCTGCTCTAAAAGCTGCTGCAGGGG
GGGGGGG
