>Addgene plasmid #61840 | pcDNA3-cdc2 (716) | addgene partial sequence | sequence record 103495 | BGH-rev 5'-TAGAAGGCACAGTCGAGG-3'
GCATTTAGGTGACACTATAGAATAGGGCCCTCTAGATGCATGCTCGAGCGGCCGCCAGTGTGATGGATAT
CTGCAGAATTCACTTAGACAAAAAGCTTTCAAAACCTACCTAAAAATAAGATAGTTCATAAATTTTCAAA
ACTGTTCTTCCCTGTTGCGGACAGCCCTTGATCTTTGTAAGACTTAGCAAATTTTGGCATGCTCTCATGT
TAGCTTTTTAAGTTACTGAAAACTCCTATAAATTTAGCATCATTTCTCAAATCTGTATAGTTTTCTCATT
CCGAATGCTTAAACATTTAGGTCAAAAATTAAAATACCAGTAGAAAAATATTCATCTTTAGCCAGGTTGT
ATAGTTAACAACATGGCAAGAAACTGATGAGAACATTTAAACATTCAGAGCATAAAAATACTTCAAAGCA
TTACGAAACTTGAACTTAGCATTTTCCTAAATTTTAGTAGTTCCAACTACAGGAAAATAAAACTGCCATA
AGGACTGAGATGATTTAAGCCAACTCAAATTTTTTCCTGATTCCTGACATCAATATTATAGTTTTATTAT
AGTAACAAATAGTTGTTACAGTGAGACCTACACACATTTACAGAATTATATTTAAATTCATATAGAATAT
TTACATTTTTAAGTTATATTTTTGAAATTAGAAGACGAAGTACAGCTGAAGTTTGATAACAAAGAAATAT
ATATAAGACAAAAATAGACAAGAGTTAACAATAAAAACACAACTATCTGTTGACATAACATATGGAAACT
TTTTGTCAGAAAGCTACATCTTCTTAATCTGATTGTCCAAATCATTAAAATATGGATGATTCAGTGCCAT
TTTGCCAGAAATTCGTTTGGCTGGATCATAGATTAACATTTTCGAGAGCAAATCCAAGCCATTTTCATCC
AAGTTTTTGACATGGGATGCTAGGCTTCCTGGTTTCCATTTGGGAAATGTATTCTTATAGTCCTGTAAAG
ATTCCACTTCTGGCCACACTTCATTATTGGGAGTGCCCAAAGCTCTGAAAATCCTGAAGAGTTGATCAAT
TTCTGAATCCCCATGGAAAAGTGGTTTCTTAGTTGCTAG
