>Addgene plasmid #61840 | pcDNA3-cdc2 (716) | addgene partial sequence | sequence record 104310 | hCDK1-R 5'-CCATTTTGCCAGAAATTCGT-3'
ATTAACATTTTCGAGAGCAAATCCAAGCCATTTTCATCCAAGTTTTTGACATGGGATGCTAGGCTTCCTG
GTTTCCATTTGGGAAATGTATTCTTATAGTCCTGTAAAGATTCCACTTCTGGCCACACTTCATTATTGGG
AGTGCCCAAAGCTCTGAAAATCCTGAAGAGTTGATCAATTTCTGAATCCCCATGGAAAAGTGGTTTCTTA
GTTGCTAGTTCAGCAAATATGGTGCCTATACTCCAAATGTCAACTGGAGTTGAGTAACGAGCTGACCCCA
GCAATACTTCTGGAGATCTGTACCAGAGTGTTACTACCTCATGTGTATATACTCTGATAGGTATTCCAAA
AGCTCTGGCAAGGCCAAAATCAGCCAGTTTAATTGTTCCTTTGTCATCAATCAAGAGATTTTGAGGTTTT
AAGTCTCTGTGAAGAACTCTTCTAGAGTGACAAAACACAATCCCCTGTAGGATTTGGTATAAATAACTCT
TAACAAGTGAAGAATCCATGTACTGACCAGGAGGGATAGAATCCAAGTATTTCTTCAGATCCATGGAAAG
AAACTCAAAGATGAGATATAACCTGGAATCCTGCATAAGCACATCCTGAAGACTGACTATATTTGGATGA
CGAAGTTCCTTTAATAGAGAAATTTCCCGAATTGCAGTACTAGGAACCCCTTCCTCTTCACTTTCTAGTC
TGATTTTTTTCATGGCTACCACTTGACCTGTAGTTTTGTGTCTACCCTTATACACAACTCCATAGGTACC
TTCTCCAATTTTCTCTATTTTGGTATAATCTTCCATATGTAGTCAATGGGTATGGTAGATCCCGGCTTAT
TATTCCGCGGCGGCCGCAGCGGCAGCTACAACAACCGCGTCGCTCTCCGCTCAATTTCCAAGAGCCAGCT
TTGAAGCCAAGTGCCCCCCCCCC
