[The description below was written by a language model from this plasmid's Addgene catalogue record.]
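Description:
pcDNA3-cdc2 (716) is a mammalian expression plasmid built on the commercial pcDNA3 backbone and carrying the human cdc2 gene, now known as CDK1 (also called CDC28A or p34cdc2). The insert was placed between the BamHI and EcoRI sites of the polylinker by restriction cloning, and both sites remain intact, so the fragment can be excised or transferred to another vector. Expression is driven by the CMV promoter, a strong constitutive viral promoter widely used for high-level transcription in transfected mammalian cells. The listed sequencing primers, one in the CMV region and one in the bovine growth hormone region, are consistent with the usual pcDNA3 arrangement in which a BGH polyadenylation signal follows the cloning site. No epitope tag, fluorescent fusion or mutation is recorded, so the record appears to describe an untagged wild-type protein. The depositor notes that the untranslated region accompanying the CDK1 sequence may differ at a few positions from the reference sequence, and that these differences do not affect function.

In bacteria the plasmid is maintained at high copy number under ampicillin selection. The record does not list a mammalian selection marker, and no feature table is provided, so other backbone elements cannot be confirmed from the available information.

CDK1 is the catalytic kinase subunit that partners with cyclin B to form MPF, the complex that drives entry into mitosis. The associated publication examined how MPF localisation is governed by nuclear export, and the construct is suited to transient expression of human CDK1 in cultured mammalian cells for studies of cell cycle control and cyclin–CDK localisation.
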