Addgene plasmid #61840: pcDNA3-cdc2 (716)
Purpose: mammalian expression of cdc2
Depositing lab: Jonathon Pines. Depositing organization: Gurdon Institute. Publication: MPF localization is controlled by nuclear export. Hagting A, Karlsson C, Clute P, Jackman M, Pines J. EMBO J. 1998 Jul 15;17(14):4127-38. 10.1093/emboj/17.14.4127 PubMed 9670027.
Backbone
  Vector backbone: pcDNA3
  Backbone manufacturer: Invitrogen
  Vector type: Mammalian Expression
Growth in bacteria
  Bacterial resistance: Ampicillin, 100 μg/mL
  Growth temperature: 37°C
  Growth strain: DH5alpha
  Copy number: High Copy
Gene/Insert
  Gene/Insert name: cdc2 (alt name: CDK1)
  Species: H. sapiens (human)
  Entrez Gene: CDK1 (a.k.a. CDC2, CDC28A, P34CDC2)
  Promoter: CMV
  Cloning method: Restriction Enzyme; 5′ cloning site BamHI (not destroyed); 3′ cloning site EcoRI (not destroyed)
  Sequencing primers: 5′ CMV-F; 3′ BGHrev
Terms and licenses: Academic/Nonprofit Terms; Industry Terms: Not Available to Industry
Depositor comments: Please note that this construct may have a few mismatches from the available sequence for the CDK1 UTR. These changes do not affect plasmid function.
How to cite: pcDNA3-cdc2 (716) was a gift from Jonathon Pines (Addgene plasmid # 61840 ; http://n2t.net/addgene:61840 ; RRID:Addgene_61840)
